Addgene plasmid #116982: pFS_0370_pET30-RT-CRISPR_Azospirillum_lipoferum_4B_ARRAY_1_RC
Purpose: Expresses AlRT-Cas1-Cas2 under pT7lac promoter, encodes AlCRISPR array 1 RC, compatible with SENECA acquisition readout
Depositing lab: Randall Platt. Depositing organization: ETH Zurich (Swiss Federal Institute of Technology). Publication: Transcriptional recording by CRISPR spacer acquisition from RNA. Schmidt F, Cherepkova MY, Platt RJ. Nature. 2018 Oct;562(7727):380-385. doi: 10.1038/s41586-018-0569-1. Epub 2018 Oct 3. PubMed 30283135.
Backbone
  Vector backbone: pET30b+
  Backbone manufacturer: Novagen
  Vector type: Bacterial Expression
Growth in bacteria
  Bacterial resistance: Kanamycin, 50 μg/mL
  Growth temperature: 37°C
  Growth strain: Stbl3
  Copy number: Low Copy
Gene/Insert
  Gene/Insert name: Azospirillum lipoferum 4B RT-Cas1-Cas2
  Species: Synthetic
  Promoter: T7
  Cloning method: Restriction Enzyme; 5′ cloning site Unknown (unknown if destroyed); 3′ cloning site Unknown (unknown if destroyed)
  Sequencing primers: 5′ T7; 3′ T7-term
Terms and licenses: Academic/Nonprofit Terms; Industry Terms: Not Available to Industry
Depositor comments: Please see the annotated GenBank file and the additional image file for the location of specific features in the sequence of this plasmid.
How to cite: pFS_0370_pET30-RT-CRISPR_Azospirillum_lipoferum_4B_ARRAY_1_RC was a gift from Randall Platt (Addgene plasmid # 116982 ; http://n2t.net/addgene:116982 ; RRID:Addgene_116982)
