[The description below was written by a language model from this plasmid's Addgene catalogue record and pLannotate feature annotations shown in this document.]
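Description:
pFS_0370_pET30-RT-CRISPR_Azospirillum_lipoferum_4B_ARRAY_1_RC is a 7.4 kb bacterial expression plasmid built on the Novagen pET30b+ backbone. It replicates from a ColE1/pBR322-type origin accompanied by the bom region and the rop gene, consistent with its low-copy listing, and it is selected with kanamycin through the aph(3')-Ia gene. A fragment of a phage M13/f1-type origin and remnants of pBR322 tetracycline-resistance sequence are backbone leftovers. The plasmid also carries lacI with its own promoter, supplying repressor for the inducible expression cassette.

The payload is a synthetic operon encoding the RT-Cas1 fusion and Cas2 of Azospirillum lipoferum 4B, the spacer-acquisition machinery of a CRISPR system in which Cas1 is naturally fused to a reverse transcriptase. Transcription is driven by a T7 promoter followed by a lac operator (T7lac), so expression requires a host supplying T7 RNA polymerase and is relieved by IPTG. A T7 gene 10 ribosome binding site precedes the first open reading frame, a second partial RBS sits upstream of the region with Cas2 homology, and a T7 terminator closes the unit. The automated annotation detects only a short Cas2-like segment and leaves the roughly 2 kb RT-Cas1 region unlabelled. A small hit to a T7 gene 10B solubility tag near the terminator is probably incidental.

According to the record, the plasmid also encodes A. lipoferum CRISPR array 1 in the orientation designated "RC", presumably reverse complement, but the feature table does not locate it. The construct is designed for spacer acquisition from RNA in E. coli, with new spacers read out by the SENECA acquisition assay, as part of a transcriptional recording approach.
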