Features (pLannotate 1.2.2; 19 found; start..end, strand, type, name):
    205..318     +  rep_origin     M13 ori (fragment): M13 bacteriophage origin of replication; arrow indicates direction of (+) strand synthesis
    344..401     +  promoter       AmpR promoter (fragment): bla
    410..1225    -  CDS            KanR: aminoglycoside phosphotransferase; aph(3')-Ia; confers resistance to kanamycin in bacteria or G418 (Geneticin®) in eukaryotes
   1347..1935    +  rep_origin     ori: high-copy-number ColE1/pMB1/pBR322/pUC origin of replication
   2121..2260    -  misc_feature   bom: basis of mobility region from pBR322
   2362..2553    -  CDS            rop: Rop protein, which maintains plasmids at low copy number; rop
   2570..2950    +  CDS            YPB1_ECOLX: Protein predicted: Swiss-Prot protein existence level 4. From Escherichia coli.
   3022..3313    -  CDS            TcR (fragment): tetracycline efflux protein; tet; confers resistance to tetracycline
   3328..3349    -  protein_bind   CAP binding site: CAP binding activates transcription in the presence of cAMP. E. coli catabolite activator protein
   3362..4444    -  CDS            lacI: lac repressor; lacI; The lac repressor binds to the lac operator to inhibit transcription in E. coli. This inhibition can be relieved by adding lactose or isopropyl-β-D-thiogalactopyranoside (IPTG).
   4445..4522    -  promoter       lacI promoter: lacI
   4530..4809    -  CDS            TcR (fragment): tetracycline efflux protein; tet; confers resistance to tetracycline
   4835..4853    +  promoter       T7 promoter: promoter for bacteriophage T7 RNA polymerase
   4854..4878    +  protein_bind   lac operator: The lac repressor binds to the lac operator to inhibit transcription in E. coli. This inhibition can be relieved by adding lactose or isopropyl-β-D-thiogalactopyranoside (IPTG). lac repressor encoded by lacI
   4893..4915    +  RBS            RBS: efficient ribosome binding site from bacteriophage T7 gene 10 (Olins and Rangwala, 1989)
   6948..6965    +  RBS            RBS (fragment): efficient ribosome binding site from bacteriophage T7 gene 10 (Olins and Rangwala, 1989)
   6994..7113    +  CDS            cas2a (fragment): CAS2A_THET2 - Protein inferred from homology: Swiss-Prot protein existence level 3. CRISPR (clustered regularly interspaced short palindromic repeat), is an adaptive immune system that provides protection against mobile genetic elements (viruses, transposable elements and conjugative plasmids). CRISPR clusters contain sequences complementary to antecedent mobile elements and target invading nucleic acids. CRISPR clusters are transcribed and processed into CRISPR RNA (crRNA). Functions as a ssRNA-specific endoribonuclease. Involved in the integration of spacer DNA into the CRISPR cassette (By s
   7272..7321    +  CDS            SET1 (fragment): solubility-enhancement tag derived from T7 phage gene 10B
   7329..7376    +  terminator     T7 terminator: transcription terminator for bacteriophage T7 RNA polymerase
>Addgene plasmid #116982 | pFS_0370_pET30-RT-CRISPR_Azospirillum_lipoferum_4B_ARRAY_1_RC | addgene full sequence | sequence record 226977 | Addgene NGS Result
CCAGGTTCGGCGCACGGGTTGGCGCACAGCGCCGCGCTGGGCGGCGCCCCGGTGCCGGAACAGCAGGATT
TCTGGTTGCTGTAGGGGGGAGGAAGCCGGCCGCGACAATTGGCTCTCGGCCGGGGGGATCATCTTCCTCG
ACGAAATCACGCGAGCGTTTCAATCCGCTCCCGAACGCGGATGCCGTCGCGACGTCCCGCGGCCGCTATT
CTTTTGATTTATAAGGGATTTTGCCGATTTCGGCCTATTGGTTAAAAAATGAGCTGATTTAACAAAAATT
TAACGCGAATTTTAACAAAATATTAACGCTTACAATTTAGGTGGCACTTTTCGGGGAAATGTGCGCGGAA
CCCCTATTTGTTTATTTTTCTAAATACATTCAAATATGTATCCGCTCATGAATTAATTCTTAGAAAAACT
CATCGAGCATCAAATGAAACTGCAATTTATTCATATCAGGATTATCAATACCATATTTTTGAAAAAGCCG
TTTCTGTAATGAAGGAGAAAACTCACCGAGGCAGTTCCATAGGATGGCAAGATCCTGGTATCGGTCTGCG
ATTCCGACTCGTCCAACATCAATACAACCTATTAATTTCCCCTCGTCAAAAATAAGGTTATCAAGTGAGA
AATCACCATGAGTGACGACTGAATCCGGTGAGAATGGCAAAAGTTTATGCATTTCTTTCCAGACTTGTTC
AACAGGCCAGCCATTACGCTCGTCATCAAAATCACTCGCATCAACCAAACCGTTATTCATTCGTGATTGC
GCCTGAGCGAGACGAAATACGCGATCGCTGTTAAAAGGACAATTACAAACAGGAATCGAATGCAACCGGC
GCAGGAACACTGCCAGCGCATCAACAATATTTTCACCTGAATCAGGATATTCTTCTAATACCTGGAATGC
TGTTTTCCCGGGGATCGCAGTGGTGAGTAACCATGCATCATCAGGAGTACGGATAAAATGCTTGATGGTC
GGAAGAGGCATAAATTCCGTCAGCCAGTTTAGTCTGACCATCTCATCTGTAACATCATTGGCAACGCTAC
CTTTGCCATGTTTCAGAAACAACTCTGGCGCATCGGGCTTCCCATACAATCGATAGATTGTCGCACCTGA
TTGCCCGACATTATCGCGAGCCCATTTATACCCATATAAATCAGCATCCATGTTGGAATTTAATCGCGGC
CTAGAGCAAGACGTTTCCCGTTGAATATGGCTCATAACACCCCTTGTATTACTGTTTATGTAAGCAGACA
GTTTTATTGTTCATGACCAAAATCCCTTAACGTGAGTTTTCGTTCCACTGAGCGTCAGACCCCGTAGAAA
AGATCAAAGGATCTTCTTGAGATCCTTTTTTTCTGCGCGTAATCTGCTGCTTGCAAACAAAAAAACCACC
GCTACCAGCGGTGGTTTGTTTGCCGGATCAAGAGCTACCAACTCTTTTTCCGAAGGTAACTGGCTTCAGC
AGAGCGCAGATACCAAATACTGTCCTTCTAGTGTAGCCGTAGTTAGGCCACCACTTCAAGAACTCTGTAG
CACCGCCTACATACCTCGCTCTGCTAATCCTGTTACCAGTGGCTGCTGCCAGTGGCGATAAGTCGTGTCT
TACCGGGTTGGACTCAAGACGATAGTTACCGGATAAGGCGCAGCGGTCGGGCTGAACGGGGGGTTCGTGC
ACACAGCCCAGCTTGGAGCGAACGACCTACACCGAACTGAGATACCTACAGCGTGAGCTATGAGAAAGCG
CCACGCTTCCCGAAGGGAGAAAGGCGGACAGGTATCCGGTAAGCGGCAGGGTCGGAACAGGAGAGCGCAC
GAGGGAGCTTCCAGGGGGAAACGCCTGGTATCTTTATAGTCCTGTCGGGTTTCGCCACCTCTGACTTGAG
CGTCGATTTTTGTGATGCTCGTCAGGGGGGCGGAGCCTATGGAAAAACGCCAGCAACGCGGCCTTTTTAC
GGTTCCTGGTCTTTTGCTGGCCTTTTGCTCACATGTTCTTTCCTGCGTTATCCCCTGATTCTGTGGATAA
CCGTATTACCGCCTTTGAGTGAGCTGATACCGCTCGCCGCAGCCGAACGACCGAGCGCAGCGAGTCAGTG
AGCGAGGAAGCGGAAGAGCGCCTGATGCGGTATTTTCTCCTTACGCATCTGTGCGGTATTTCACACCGCA
ATGGTGCACTCTCAGTACAATCTGCTCTGATGCCGCATAGTTAAGCCAGTATACACTCCGCTATCGCTAC
GTGACTGGGTCATGGCTGCGCCCCGACACCCGCCAACACCCGCTGACGCGCCCTGACGGGCTTGTCTGCT
CCCGGCATCCGCTTACAGACAAGCTGTGACCGTCTCCGGGAGCTGCATGTGTCAGAGGTTTTCACCGTCA
TCACCGAAACGCGCGAGGCAGCTGCGGTAAAGCTCATCAGCGTGGTCGTGAAGCGATTCACAGATGTCTG
CCTGTTCATCCGCGTCCAGCTCGTTGAGTTTCTCCAGAAGCGTTAATGTCTGGCTTCTGATAAAGCGGGC
CATGTTAAGGGCGGTTTTTTCCTGTTTGGTCACTGATGCCTCCGTGTAAGGGGGATTTCTGTTCATGGGG
GTAATGATACCGATGAAACGAGAGAGGATGCTCACGATACGGGTTACTGATGATGAACATGCCCGGTTAC
TGGAACGTTGTGAGGGTAAACAACTGGCGGTATGGATGCGGCGGGACCAGAGAAAAATCACTCAGGGTCA
ATGCCAGCGCTTCGTTAATACAGATGTAGGTGTTCCACAGGGTAGCCAGCAGCATCCTGCGATGCAGATC
CGGAACATAATGGTGCAGGGCGCTGACTTCCGCGTTTCCAGACTTTACGAAACACGGAAACCGAAGATCA
TTCATGTTGTTGCTCAGGTCGCAGACGTTTTGCAGCAGCAGTCGCTTCACGTTCGCTCGCGTATCGGTGA
TTCATTCTGCTAACCAGTAAGGCAACCCCGCCAGCCTAGCCGGGTCCTCAACGACAGGAGCACGATCATG
CGCACCCGTGGGGCCGCCATGCCGGCGATAATGGCCTGCTTCTCGCCGAAACGTTTGGTGGCGGGACCAG
TGACGAAGGCTTGAGCGAGGGCGTGCAAGATTCCGAATACCGCAAGCGACAGGCCGATCATCGTCGCGCT
CCAGCGAAAGCGGTCCTCGCCGAAAATGACCCAGAGCGCTGCCGGCACCTGTCCTACGAGTTGCATGATA
AAGAAGATAGTCATAAGTGCGGCGACGATAGTCATGCCCCGCGCCCACCGGAAGGAGCTGACTGGGTTGA
AGGCTCTCAAGGGCATCGGTCGAGATCCCGGTGCCTAATGAGTGAGCTAACTTACATTAATTGCGTTGCG
CTCACTGCCCGCTTTCCAGTCGGGAAACCTGTCGTGCCAGCTGCATTAATGAATCGGCCAACGCGCGGGG
AGAGGCGGTTTGCGTATTGGGCGCCAGGGTGGTTTTTCTTTTCACCAGTGAGACGGGCAACAGCTGATTG
CCCTTCACCGCCTGGCCCTGAGAGAGTTGCAGCAAGCGGTCCACGCTGGTTTGCCCCAGCAGGCGAAAAT
CCTGTTTGATGGTGGTTAACGGCGGGATATAACATGAGCTATCTTCGGTATCGTCGTATCCCACTACCGA
GATGTCCGCACCAACGCGCAGCCCGGACTCGGTAATGGCGCGCATTGCGCCCAGCGCCATCTGATCGTTG
GCAACCAGCATCGCAGTGGGAACGATGCCCTCATTCAGCATTTGCATGGTTTGTTGAAAACCGGACATGG
CACTCCAGTCGCCTTCCCGTTCCGCTATCGGCTGAATTTGATTGCGAGTGAGATATTTATGCCAGCCAGC
CAGACGCAGACGCGCCGAGACAGAACTTAATGGGCCCGCTAACAGCGCGATTTGCTGGTGACCCAATGCG
ACCAGATGCTCCACGCCCAGTCGCGTACCATCTTCATGGGAGAAAATAATACTGTTGATGGGTGTCTGGT
CAGAGACATCAAGAAATAACGCCGGAACATTAGTGCAGGCAGCTTCCACAGCAATGGCATCCTGGTCATC
CAGCGGATAGTTAATGATCAGCCCACTGACGCGTTGCGCGAGAAGATTGTGCACCGCCGCTTTACAGGCT
TCGACGCCGCTTCGTTCTACCATCGACACCACCACGCTGGCACCCAGTTGATCGGCGCGAGATTTAATCG
CCGCGACAATTTGCGACGGCGCGTGCAGGGCCAGACTGGAGGTGGCAACGCCAATCAGCAACGACTGTTT
GCCCGCCAGTTGTTGTGCCACGCGGTTGGGAATGTAATTCAGCTCCGCCATCGCCGCTTCCACTTTTTCC
CGCGTTTTCGCAGAAACGTGGCTGGCCTGGTTCACCACGCGGGAAACGGTCTGATAAGAGACACCGGCAT
ACTCTGCGACATCGTATAACGTTACTGGTTTCACATTCACCACCCTGAATTGACTCTCTTCCGGGCGCTA
TCATGCCATACCGCGAAAGGTTTTGCGCCATTCGATGGTGTCCGGGATCTCGACGCTCTCCCTTATGCGA
CTCCTGCATTAGGAAGCAGCCCAGTAGTAGGTTGAGGCCGTTGAGCACCGCCGCCGCAAGGAATGGTGCA
TGCAAGGAGATGGCGCCCAACAGTCCCCCGGCCACGGGGCCTGCCACCATACCCACGCCGAAACAAGCGC
TCATGAGCCCGAAGTGGCGAGCCCGATCTTCCCCATCGGTGATGTCGGCGATATAGGCGCCAGCAACCGC
ACCTGTGGCGCCGGTGATGCCGGCCACGATGCGTCCGGCGTAGAGGATCGAGATCGATCTCGATCCCGCG
AAATTAATACGACTCACTATAGGGGAATTGTGAGCGGATAACAATTCCCCTCTAGAAATAATTTTGTTTA
ACTTTAAGAAGGAGATATACATATGCCTACGGCACCCCCTGATAATGCAGACCTATTTGAAGAAGTGACC
AGATTGGACACACTTGAGAGAGCTTGGGGTAGAGTCTTGCGAAATGCTGGTGCTGCTGGTGGTGACGGTT
TGACTGTGGGTCGTTTTGCAGAAGCTGCTCCATCTAGGCTTTTGGCATTACATCGTACTCTTAGAATGGG
TGACTATAGGCCTGGTCCCCTTAGAAGATTATCTATTCCAAAACCAGATGGTGCTTTAAGACCACTGGCT
ATCCCACCAGTCACTGATCGTGTCGCTCAAACTGCTGCTGCTCTTGTATTGACGCCACTTTTGGACGGAG
AATTTGAGGACGCTTCATTTGGGTATCGACCTGGCAGATCAGTTCCTCAAGCAGTAGCCAGGGTAGCTAG
ATGGAGAGATCAAGGATACGATTGGGTCGTGGATGCAGATATTGAGAGATACTTTGAGCGTGTTCCACAT
GATAGACTTCTAATACGATTGGAAAGGAGTATTGGTGCTGGTCCACTTACTGAATTGATTGCAGTGTGGT
TAGAGTCGGGAGCCGAAAATGGTGTTGGTTTACCTCAAGGTTCTCCATTAAGTCCATTACTATCTAATTT
GTATCTTGATGACTTAGATGAAGCTCTTGATGGCAGAGGTCTACGTCTTGTTAGGTTTGCAGATGACTTT
GTTCTATTGTGTAGAAGCAGAGAACGTGCTGAGAGAGCTTTAGATCACGCAGCTGCTGTATTGGAAGAAC
ACGGTTTGAGACTGAATAGAGATAAAACCAGAATTGTTCCCTTTGATCAAGGATTTAGGTTCTTGGGTCA
CCTATTTGTAAGATCCTTGGTTTTGCCTTCACCAAGACCAGACGATGGTGAAGAAACCGAAGGTGACGCA
TTATTGAGAGCACTCGCAATTAGAGATGCCGCCGCTGAAGCAGAAGAAGCTGCCGCAGAAGAAAGAGATA
GGCAAAGTCGTGCTGCTGGGCTTGATCCTGCACTTAGAACGTTACACGTACAAACGCCTAGAAGGAGACT
AGCTTTAAGGAATGAGGCTTTTACTGTTGTTGAGAGGGATGACCTTGGTGGTGAAAGAGAACTCATTGCT
ATTCATCATCATCATTTGGATCGTATTGATCTAGGCCCAGAAGCAGATGCAGACGCTGAAGCATTGAGAT
GGGCCCTTGCTACAGATACTGAGTTGGCATTTGTTGATGGCCACGGTGCTACTCACGGTAGACTAACGAG
GCCTGAAGCTAGGAGAGCTGCTTTGCATTTAGACCAAGCCCGTCATGCTCTTGATGAAGGTTTGCGTTTA
GATCTAGCAAGAAGAATTGTAGATGGAAGATTGCGAAATCAAAGAGCACTTCTTAGAAGATTGAATCGTT
CCAGAAAACTTGGAGTTGTCGAGGACGCTGTCCTCGCTATAAATGCACTACTTAGAAGATTAGATACAGC
TGCTGATGTTGCTGCATTGTTAGGATTTGAAGGTCAGGGAGCTGCTCGATACTGGCCAGCTTTAGCTGCC
CAAATTGAAGGAGAGTGGGAATTTGAAGGAAGAAGGCGTAGACCACCCCCTGACCCTGTAAATGCTGTAC
TCTCTTACCTCTCGGGTTTATTGGAGAGAGATGTAGCTGCTCTTATTGCTAGGCATGGGCTACATCCGGG
ATTTGGAGTACTACATTCACCACAAGATCGACATGATGCAGGAATTTATGATTTGATGGAAGAATTTAGA
GCCCCCTTAATGGAAGGCCTGGCTGTTACTTTGTTTAATAGGAGAACGCTCAGGCCAGATCACTTTAGTA
GACGTGAAACGGGTGAGGGAGAAATTAAAGGATGTCGTATCGACCCCGATGCTGTTGGAGCTATTATTAG
GGCTTACGAGCAATGGGTCCGTCGTCCTGTTGCATCTCCAAGAGATGGTAAAAGAACTACTTGGAGAGGT
CTTATAGGATTCCAAGCACAAGCATTGGCTGCACACGTCCAAGGAAGGGAACCCTATAGAGCTTACGTGA
TGGACTATTAGCGTACGTTAACTTTAAGAAGGAGAACTTAAGATGTCTGAAACACCAATGGTTATGGTGT
TCTGCTACGATGTCGCCAATGATAGAAGAAGAAGGAGAGTCTCAGCAGTACTTGAGGAGTGGGGAGTTAG
GGTACAAAAGTCCGTATTTGAAGCAAGACTAACTGAGCCTCAAGCTAGAGCTTTGTTAGCAAGAGCTGGA
AAAGAACTGGGTCCAAGAGATTCTCTTAGAATGTATGCACTTAGCGCACATGGCCTCGCTCATTCTGCTG
CCCTCGGTGGGGCTCCAGTTCCCGAGCAACAAGACTTTTGGCTCTTGTAACTCGAGATCCGGCTGCTAAC
AAAGCCCGAAAGGAAGCTGAGTTGGCTGCTGCCACCGCTGAGCAATAACTAGCATAACCCCTTGGGGCCT
CTAAACGGGTCTTGAGGGGTTTTTTGCTGAAAGGAGGAACTATATCCGGATA
